Addgene plasmid #78834: pcDNA3-HA-RIPK1
Purpose: To overexpress RIPK1 in Mammalian Cell
Depositing lab: Jaewhan Song. Depositing organization: Yonsei University. Publication: CHIP controls necroptosis through ubiquitylation- and lysosome-dependent degradation of RIPK3. Seo J, Lee EW, Sung H, Seong D, Dondelinger Y, Shin J, Jeong M, Lee HK, Kim JH, Han SY, Lee C, Seong JK, Vandenabeele P, Song J. Nat Cell Biol. 2016 Mar;18(3):291-302. doi: 10.1038/ncb3314. Epub 2016 Feb 22. PubMed 26900751.
Backbone
  Vector backbone: pcDNA3-HA
  Vector type: Mammalian Expression
Growth in bacteria
  Bacterial resistance: Ampicillin, 100 μg/mL
  Growth temperature: 37°C
  Growth strain: DH5alpha
  Copy number: High Copy
Gene/Insert
  Gene/Insert name: RIPK1
  Species: H. sapiens (human)
  Entrez Gene: RIPK1 (a.k.a. AIEFL, IMD57, RIP, RIP-1, RIP1)
  Promoter: CMV
  Tag / fusion protein: HA (N terminal on backbone)
  Cloning method: Restriction Enzyme; 5′ cloning site unknown (unknown if destroyed); 3′ cloning site unknown (unknown if destroyed)
  Sequencing primers: 5′ CMV-F; 3′ BGHrev
Terms and licenses: Academic/Nonprofit Terms; Industry Terms: Not Available to Industry
How to cite: pcDNA3-HA-RIPK1 was a gift from Jaewhan Song (Addgene plasmid # 78834 ; http://n2t.net/addgene:78834 ; RRID:Addgene_78834)
