[The description below was written by a language model from this plasmid's Addgene catalogue record and pLannotate feature annotations shown in this document.]
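Description:
pcDNA3-HA-RIPK1 is a mammalian expression plasmid of about 7.4 kb, built on a pcDNA3-HA backbone, for overexpressing human RIPK1 (receptor-interacting serine/threonine kinase 1, also called RIP or RIP1). It is maintained in E. coli as a high-copy plasmid through a ColE1/pUC-type origin, with β-lactamase (AmpR) under its own promoter providing ampicillin selection. An f1 origin is also present, along with small remnants of lac regulatory sequence and a bom fragment that are backbone carry-over rather than functional payload.

The RIPK1 coding sequence sits downstream of the human cytomegalovirus immediate-early enhancer and promoter and is followed by the bovine growth hormone polyadenylation signal, giving strong constitutive expression in transfected mammalian cells. A T7 promoter lies between the CMV promoter and the insert, which could permit in vitro transcription. According to the catalogue entry, an HA epitope supplied by the backbone is fused to the N terminus of RIPK1, allowing detection or immunoprecipitation with anti-HA antibodies. The automated feature table does not annotate the tag separately, though there is unannotated sequence just upstream of the RIPK1 CDS where it would be expected. The restriction sites used for cloning are not recorded. A second cassette, with the SV40 enhancer/early promoter driving the neomycin phosphotransferase gene and ending in the SV40 poly(A) signal, allows G418 selection of stable transfectants. The short HIV-1 LTR, ble and extra SV40 promoter hits are fragmentary annotations.

The plasmid comes from a study of necroptosis regulation and is suited to experiments that need ectopic, epitope-tagged RIPK1, such as cell death signalling and protein interaction or ubiquitylation assays.
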