Features (pLannotate 1.2.2; 20 found; start..end, strand, type, name):
     28..80      -  misc_feature   bom (fragment): basis of mobility region from pBR322
    235..614     +  enhancer       CMV enhancer: human cytomegalovirus immediate early enhancer
    615..818     +  promoter       CMV promoter: human cytomegalovirus (CMV) immediate early promoter
    814..847     +  LTR            5' LTR (truncated) (fragment): truncated 5' long terminal repeat (LTR) from HIV-1
    863..881     +  promoter       T7 promoter: promoter for bacteriophage T7 RNA polymerase
    949..2961    +  CDS            RIPK1: RIPK1_HUMAN - Also known as RIP From Homo sapiens (Human).
   3014..3238    +  polyA_signal   bGH poly(A) signal: bovine growth hormone polyadenylation signal
   3242..3263    +  promoter       SV40 promoter (fragment): SV40 enhancer and early promoter
   3284..3712    +  rep_origin     f1 ori (sequence partly withheld): f1 bacteriophage origin of replication; arrow indicates direction of (+) strand synthesis
   3726..4055    +  promoter       SV40 promoter: SV40 enhancer and early promoter
   4122..4913    +  CDS            neo: KKA2_KLEPN - Also known as kan, nptII. Experimental evidence at protein level: Swiss-Prot protein existence level 1. Resistance to kanamycin, neomycin, paromomycin, ribostamycin, butirosin and gentamicin B. From Klebsiella pneumoniae.
   4937..5095    +  CDS            ble (fragment): BLE_KLEPN - Experimental evidence at protein level: Swiss-Prot protein existence level 1. Binding protein with a strong affinity to the bleomycin family of antibiotics. Binds to CL990; an antimitotic-antibiotic compound. From Klebsiella pneumoniae.
   5090..5211    +  polyA_signal   SV40 poly(A) signal: SV40 polyadenylation signal
   5284..5300    -  protein_bind   lac operator: The lac repressor binds to the lac operator to inhibit transcription in E. coli. This inhibition can be relieved by adding lactose or isopropyl-β-D-thiogalactopyranoside (IPTG). lac repressor encoded by lacI
   5308..5338    -  promoter       lac promoter: promoter for the E. coli lac operon
   5353..5374    -  protein_bind   CAP binding site: CAP binding activates transcription in the presence of cAMP. E. coli catabolite activator protein
   5387..5479    -  CDS            lacI (fragment): lac repressor; lacI; The lac repressor binds to the lac operator to inhibit transcription in E. coli. This inhibition can be relieved by adding lactose or isopropyl-β-D-thiogalactopyranoside (IPTG).
   5662..6247    -  rep_origin     ori: high-copy-number ColE1/pMB1/pBR322/pUC origin of replication
   6418..7278    -  CDS            AmpR: β-lactamase; bla; confers resistance to ampicillin, carbenicillin, and related antibiotics
   7279..7383    -  promoter       AmpR promoter: bla
>Addgene plasmid #78834 | pcDNA3-HA-RIPK1 | addgene full sequence | sequence record 149166 | Addgene assembled sequence
GACGGATCGGGAGATCTCCCGATCCCCTATGGTGCACTCTCAGTACAATCTGCTCTGATGCCGCATAGTT
AAGCCAGTATCTGCTCCCTGCTTGTGTGTTGGAGGTCGCTGAGTAGTGCGCGAGCAAAATTTAAGCTACA
ACAAGGCAAGGCTTGACCGACAATTGCATGAAGAATCTGCTTAGGGTTAGGCGTTTTGCGCTGCTTCGCG
ATGTACGGGCCAGATATACGCGTTGACATTGATTATTGACTAGTTATTAATAGTAATCAATTACGGGGTC
ATTAGTTCATAGCCCATATATGGAGTTCCGCGTTACATAACTTACGGTAAATGGCCCGCCTGGCTGACCG
CCCAACGACCCCCGCCCATTGACGTCAATAATGACGTATGTTCCCATAGTAACGCCAATAGGGACTTTCC
ATTGACGTCAATGGGTGGAGTATTTACGGTAAACTGCCCACTTGGCAGTACATCAAGTGTATCATATGCC
AAGTACGCCCCCTATTGACGTCAATGACGGTAAATGGCCCGCCTGGCATTATGCCCAGTACATGACCTTA
TGGGACTTTCCTACTTGGCAGTACATCTACGTATTAGTCATCGCTATTACCATGGTGATGCGGTTTTGGC
AGTACATCAATGGGCGTGGATAGCGGTTTGACTCACGGGGATTTCCAAGTCTCCACCCCATTGACGTCAA
TGGGAGTTTGTTTTGGCACCAAAATCAACGGGACTTTCCAAAATGTCGTAACAACTCCGCCCCATTGACG
CAAATGGGCGGTAGGCGTGTACGGTGGGAGGTCTATATAAGCAGAGCTCTCTGGCTAACTAGAGAACCCA
CTGCTTACTGGCTTATCGAAATTAATACGACTCACTATAGGGAGACCCAAGCTTGGTACCATGGCCTCCT
ACCCTTATGATGTGCCAGATTATGCCTCTCCCGAATTCATGCAACCAGACATGTCCTTGAATGTCATTAA
GATGAAATCCAGTGACTTCCTGGAGAGTGCAGAACTGGACAGCGGAGGCTTTGGGAAGGTGTCTCTGTGT
TTCCACAGAACCCAGGGACTCATGATCATGAAAACAGTGTACAAGGGGCCCAACTGCATTGAGCACAACG
AGGCCCTCTTGGAGGAGGCGAAGATGATGAACAGACTGAGACACAGCCGGGTGGTGAAGCTCCTGGGCGT
CATCATAGAGGAAGGGAAGTACTCCCTGGTGATGGAGTACATGGAGAAGGGCAACCTGATGCACGTGCTG
AAAGCCGAGATGAGTACTCCGCTTTCTGTAAAAGGAAGGATAATTTTGGAAATCATTGAAGGAATGTGCT
ACTTACATGGAAAAGGCGTGATACACAAGGACCTGAAGCCTGAAAATATCCTTGTTGATAATGACTTCCA
CATTAAGATCGCAGACCTCGGCCTTGCCTCCTTTAAGATGTGGAGCAAACTGAATAATGAAGAGCACAAT
GAGCTGAGGGAAGTGGACGGCACCGCTAAGAAGAATGGCGGCACCCTCTACTACATGGCGCCCGAGCACC
TGAATGACGTCAACGCAAAGCCCACAGAGAAGTCGGATGTGTACAGCTTTGCTGTAGTACTCTGGGCGAT
ATTTGCAAATAAGGAGCCATATGAAAATGCTATCTGTGAGCAGCAGTTGATAATGTGCATAAAATCTGGG
AACAGGCCAGATGTGGATGACATCACTGAGTACTGCCCAAGAGAAATTATCAGTCTCATGAAGCTCTGCT
GGGAAGCGAATCCGGAAGCTCGGCCGACATTTCCTGGCATTGAAGAAAAATTTAGGCCTTTTTATTTAAG
TCAATTAGAAGAAAGTGTAGAAGAGGACGTGAAGAGTTTAAAGAAAGAGTATTCAAACGAAAATGCAGTT
GTGAAGAGAATGCAGTCTCTTCAACTTGATTGTGTGGCAGTACCTTCAAGCCGGTCAAATTCAGCCACAG
AACAGCCTGGTTCACTGCACAGTTCCCAGGGACTTGGGATGGGTCCTGTGGAGGAGTCCTGGTTTGCTCC
TTCCCTGGAGCACCCACAAGAAGAGAATGAGCCCAGCCTGCAGAGTAAACTCCAAGACGAAGCCAACTAC
CATCTTTATGGCAGCCGCATGGACAGGCAGACGAAACAGCAGCCCAGACAGAATGTGGCTTACAACAGAG
AGGAGGAAAGGAGACGCAGGGTCTCCCATGACCCTTTTGCACAGCAAAGACCTTACGAGAATTTTCAGAA
TACAGAGGGAAAAGGCACTGCTTATTCCAGTGCAGCCAGTCATGGTAATGCAGTGCACCAGCCCTCAGGG
CTCACCAGCCAACCTCAAGTACTGTATCAGAACAATGGATTATATAGCTCACATGGCTTTGGAACAAGAC
CACTGGATCCAGGAACAGCAGGTCCCAGAGTTTGGTACAGGCCAATTCCAAGTCATATGCCTAGTCTGCA
TAATATCCCAGTGCCTGAGACCAACTATCTAGGAAATACACCCACCATGCCATTCAGCTCCTTGCCACCA
ACAGATGAATCTATAAAATATACCATATACAATAGTACTGGCATTCAGATTGGAGCCTACAATTATATGG
AGATTGGTGGGACGAGTTCATCACTACTAGACAGCACAAATACGAACTTCAAAGAAGAGCCAGCTGCTAA
GTACCAAGCTATCTTTGATAATACCACTAGTCTGACGGATAAACACCTGGACCCAATCAGGGAAAATCTG
GGAAAGCACTGGAAAAACTGTGCCCGTAAACTGGGCTTCACACAGTCTCAGATTGATGAAATTGACCATG
ACTATGAGCGAGATGGACTGAAAGAAAAGGTTTACCAGATGCTCCAAAAGTGGGTGATGAGGGAAGGCAT
AAAGGGAGCCACGGTGGGGAAGCTGGCCCAGGCGCTCCACCAGTGTTCCAGGATCGACCTTCTGAGCAGC
TTGATTTACGTCAGCCAGAACTAACTCGAGCATGCATCTAGAGGGCCCGTTTAAACCCGCTGATCAGCCT
CGACTGTGCCTTCTAGTTGCCAGCCATCTGTTGTTTGCCCCTCCCCCGTGCCTTCCTTGACCCTGGAAGG
TGCCACTCCCACTGTCCTTTCCTAATAAAATGAGGAAATTGCATCGCATTGTCTGAGTAGGTGTCATTCT
ATTCTGGGGGGTGGGGTGGGGCAGGACAGCAAGGGGGAGGATTGGGAAGACAATAGCAGGCATGCTGGGG
ATGCGGTGGGCTCTATGGCTTCTGAGGCGGAAAGAACCAGCTGGGGCTCTAGGGGGTATCCCC
[124 nt withheld, positions 3284-3407]
C
[91 nt withheld, positions 3409-3499]
A
[49 nt withheld, positions 3501-3549]
CCTTTGACGTTGGAGTCCACGTTCTTT
[37 nt withheld, positions 3577-3613]
ACCCTATCTCGGTCTATTCTTTTGATTTATAAGGGATTTTGCCGATTTCGGCCTATTGGTTAAAAAATGA
GCTGATTTAACAAAAATTTAACGCGAATTAATTCTGTGGAATGTGTGTCAGTTAGGGTGTGGAAAGTCCC
CAGGCTCCCCAGCAGGCAGAAGTATGCAAAGCATGCATCTCAATTAGTCAGCAACCAGGTGTGGAAAGTC
CCCAGGCTCCCCAGCAGGCAGAAGTATGCAAAGCATGCATCTCAATTAGTCAGCAACCATAGTCCCGCCC
CTAACTCCGCCCATCCCGCCCCTAACTCCGCCCAGTTCCGCCCATTCTCCGCCCCATGGCTGACTAATTT
TTTTTATTTATGCAGAGGCCGAGGCCGCCTCTGCCTCTGAGCTATTCCAGAAGTAGTGAGGAGGCTTTTT
TGGAGGCCTAGGCTTTTGCAAAAAGCTCCCGGGAGCTTGTATATCCATTTTCGGATCTGATCAAGAGACA
GGATGAGGATCGTTTCGCATGATTGAACAAGATGGATTGCACGCAGGTTCTCCGGCCGCTTGGGTGGAGA
GGCTATTCGGCTATGACTGGGCACAACAGACAATCGGCTGCTCTGATGCCGCCGTGTTCCGGCTGTCAGC
GCAGGGGCGCCCGGTTCTTTTTGTCAAGACCGACCTGTCCGGTGCCCTGAATGAACTGCAGGACGAGGCA
GCGCGGCTATCGTGGCTGGCCACGACGGGCGTTCCTTGCGCAGCTGTGCTCGACGTTGTCACTGAAGCGG
GAAGGGACTGGCTGCTATTGGGCGAAGTGCCGGGGCAGGATCTCCTGTCATCTCACCTTGCTCCTGCCGA
GAAAGTATCCATCATGGCTGATGCAATGCGGCGGCTGCATACGCTTGATCCGGCTACCTGCCCATTCGAC
CACCAAGCGAAACATCGCATCGAGCGAGCACGTACTCGGATGGAAGCCGGTCTTGTCGATCAGGATGATC
TGGACGAAGAGCATCAGGGGCTCGCGCCAGCCGAACTGTTCGCCAGGCTCAAGGCGCGCATGCCCGACGG
CGAGGATCTCGTCGTGACCCATGGCGATGCCTGCTTGCCGAATATCATGGTGGAAAATGGCCGCTTTTCT
GGATTCATCGACTGTGGCCGGCTGGGTGTGGCGGACCGCTATCAGGACATAGCGTTGGCTACCCGTGATA
TTGCTGAAGAGCTTGGCGGCGAATGGGCTGACCGCTTCCTCGTGCTTTACGGTATCGCCGCTCCCGATTC
GCAGCGCATCGCCTTCTATCGCCTTCTTGACGAGTTCTTCTGAGCGGGACTCTGGGGTTCGAAATGACCG
ACCAAGCGACGCCCAACCTGCCATCACGAGATTTCGATTCCACCGCCGCCTTCTATGAAAGGTTGGGCTT
CGGAATCGTTTTCCGGGACGCCGGCTGGATGATCCTCCAGCGCGGGGATCTCATGCTGGAGTTCTTCGCC
CACCCCAACTTGTTTATTGCAGCTTATAATGGTTACAAATAAAGCAATAGCATCACAAATTTCACAAATA
AAGCATTTTTTTCACTGCATTCTAGTTGTGGTTTGTCCAAACTCATCAATGTATCTTATCATGTCTGTAT
ACCGTCGACCTCTAGCTAGAGCTTGGCGTAATCATGGTCATAGCTGTTTCCTGTGTGAAATTGTTATCCG
CTCACAATTCCACACAACATACGAGCCGGAAGCATAAAGTGTAAAGCCTGGGGTGCCTAATGAGTGAGCT
AACTCACATTAATTGCGTTGCGCTCACTGCCCGCTTTCCAGTCGGGAAACCTGTCGTGCCAGCTGCATTA
ATGAATCGGCCAACGCGCGGGGAGAGGCGGTTTGCGTATTGGGCGCTCTTCCGCTTCCTCGCTCACTGAC
TCGCTGCGCTCGGTCGTTCGGCTGCGGCGAGCGGTATCAGCTCACTCAAAGGCGGTAATACGGTTATCCA
CAGAATCAGGGGATAACGCAGGAAAGAACATGTGAGCAAAAGGCCAGCAAAAGGCCAGGAACCGTAAAAA
GGCCGCGTTGCTGGCGTTTTTCCATAGGCTCCGCCCCCCTGACGAGCATCACAAAAATCGACGCTCAAGT
CAGAGGTGGCGAAACCCGACAGGACTATAAAGATACCAGGCGTTTCCCCCTGGAAGCTCCCTCGTGCGCT
CTCCTGTTCCGACCCTGCCGCTTACCGGATACCTGTCCGCCTTTCTCCCTTCGGGAAGCGTGGCGCTTTC
TCATAGCTCACGCTGTAGGTATCTCAGTTCGGTGTAGGTCGTTCGCTCCAAGCTGGGCTGTGTGCACGAA
CCCCCCGTTCAGCCCGACCGCTGCGCCTTATCCGGTAACTATCGTCTTGAGTCCAACCCGGTAAGACACG
ACTTATCGCCACTGGCAGCAGCCACTGGTAACAGGATTAGCAGAGCGAGGTATGTAGGCGGTGCTACAGA
GTTCTTGAAGTGGTGGCCTAACTACGGCTACACTAGAAGAACAGTATTTGGTATCTGCGCTCTGCTGAAG
CCAGTTACCTTCGGAAAAAGAGTTGGTAGCTCTTGATCCGGCAAACAAACCACCGCTGGTAGCGGTTTTT
TTGTTTGCAAGCAGCAGATTACGCGCAGAAAAAAAGGATCTCAAGAAGATCCTTTGATCTTTTCTACGGG
GTCTGACGCTCAGTGGAACGAAAACTCACGTTAAGGGATTTTGGTCATGAGATTATCAAAAAGGATCTTC
ACCTAGATCCTTTTAAATTAAAAATGAAGTTTTAAATCAATCTAAAGTATATATGAGTAAACTTGGTCTG
ACAGTTACCAATGCTTAATCAGTGAGGCACCTATCTCAGCGATCTGTCTATTTCGTTCATCCATAGTTGC
CTGACTCCCCGTCGTGTAGATAACTACGATACGGGAGGGCTTACCATCTGGCCCCAGTGCTGCAATGATA
CCGCGAGACCCACGCTCACCGGCTCCAGATTTATCAGCAATAAACCAGCCAGCCGGAAGGGCCGAGCGCA
GAAGTGGTCCTGCAACTTTATCCGCCTCCATCCAGTCTATTAATTGTTGCCGGGAAGCTAGAGTAAGTAG
TTCGCCAGTTAATAGTTTGCGCAACGTTGTTGCCATTGCTACAGGCATCGTGGTGTCACGCTCGTCGTTT
GGTATGGCTTCATTCAGCTCCGGTTCCCAACGATCAAGGCGAGTTACATGATCCCCCATGTTGTGCAAAA
AAGCGGTTAGCTCCTTCGGTCCTCCGATCGTTGTCAGAAGTAAGTTGGCCGCAGTGTTATCACTCATGGT
TATGGCAGCACTGCATAATTCTCTTACTGTCATGCCATCCGTAAGATGCTTTTCTGTGACTGGTGAGTAC
TCAACCAAGTCATTCTGAGAATAGTGTATGCGGCGACCGAGTTGCTCTTGCCCGGCGTCAATACGGGATA
ATACCGCGCCACATAGCAGAACTTTAAAAGTGCTCATCATTGGAAAACGTTCTTCGGGGCGAAAACTCTC
AAGGATCTTACCGCTGTTGAGATCCAGTTCGATGTAACCCACTCGTGCACCCAACTGATCTTCAGCATCT
TTTACTTTCACCAGCGTTTCTGGGTGAGCAAAAACAGGAAGGCAAAATGCCGCAAAAAAGGGAATAAGGG
CGACACGGAAATGTTGAATACTCATACTCTTCCTTTTTCAATATTATTGAAGCATTTATCAGGGTTATTG
TCTCATGAGCGGATACATATTTGAATGTATTTAGAAAAATAAACAAATAGGGGTTCCGCGCACATTTCCC
CGAAAAGTGCCACCTGACGTC
