>Addgene plasmid #78834 | pcDNA3-HA-RIPK1 | addgene partial sequence | sequence record 149161 | CMV-F 5'-CGCAAATGGGCGGTAGGCGTG-3'
GAGCTCTCTGGCTAACTAGAGAACCCACTGCTTACTGGCTTATCGAAATTAATACGACTCACTATAGGGA
GACCCAAGCTTGGTACCATGGCCTCCTACCCTTATGATGTGCCAGATTATGCCTCTCCCGAATTCATGCA
ACCAGACATGTCCTTGAATGTCATTAAGATGAAATCCAGTGACTTCCTGGAGAGTGCAGAACTGGACAGC
GGAGGCTTTGGGAAGGTGTCTCTGTGTTTCCACAGAACCCAGGGACTCATGATCATGAAAACAGTGTACA
AGGGGCCCAACTGCATTGAGCACAACGAGGCCCTCTTGGAGGAGGCGAAGATGATGAACAGACTGAGACA
CAGCCGGGTGGTGAAGCTCCTGGGCGTCATCATAGAGGAAGGGAAGTACTCCCTGGTGATGGAGTACATG
GAGAAGGGCAACCTGATGCACGTGCTGAAAGCCGAGATGAGTACTCCGCTTTCTGTAAAAGGAAGGATAA
TTTTGGAAATCATTGAAGGAATGTGCTACTTACATGGAAAAGGCGTGATACACAAGGACCTGAAGCCTGA
AAATATCCTTGTTGATAATGACTTCCACATTAAGATCGCAGACCTCGGCCTTGCCTCCTTTAAGATGTGG
AGCAAACTGAATAATGAAGAGCACAATGAGCTGAGGGAAGTGGACGGCACCGCTAAGAAGAATGGCGGCA
CCCTCTACTACATGGCGCCCGAGCACCTGAATGACGTCAACGCAAAGCCCACAGAGAAGTCGGATGTGTA
CAGCTTTGCTGTAGTACTCTGGGCGATATTTGCAAATAAGGAGCCATATGAAAATGCTATCTGTGAGCAG
CAGTTGATAATGTGCATAA
