>Addgene plasmid #78834 | pcDNA3-HA-RIPK1 | addgene partial sequence | sequence record 149163 | BGH-rev 5'-TAGAAGGCACAGTCGAGG-3'
CTATAGAATAGGGCCCTCTAGATGCATGCTCGAGTTAGTTCTGGCTGACGTAAATCAAGCTGCTCAGAAG
GTCGATCCTGGAACACTGGTGGAGCGCCTGGGCCAGCTTCCCCACCGTGGCTCCCTTTATGCCTTCCCTC
ATCACCCACTTTTGGAGCATCTGGTAAACCTTTTCTTTCAGTCCATCTCGCTCATAGTCATGGTCAATTT
CATCAATCTGAGACTGTGTGAAGCCCAGTTTACGGGCACAGTTTTTCCAGTGCTTTCCCAGATTTTCCCT
GATTGGGTCCAGGTGTTTATCCGTCAGACTAGTGGTATTATCAAAGATAGCTTGGTACTTAGCAGCTGGC
TCTTCTTTGAAGTTCGTATTTGTGCTGTCTAGTAGTGATGAACTCGTCCCACCAATCTCCATATAATTGT
AGGCTCCAATCTGAATGCCAGTACTATTGTATATGGTATATTTTATAGATTCATCTGTTGGTGGCAAGGA
GCTGAATGGCATGGTGGGTGTATTTCCTAGATAGTTGGTCTCAGGCACTGGGATATTATGCAGACTAGGC
ATATGACTTGGAATTGGCCTGTACCAAACTCTGGGACCTGCTGTTCCTGGATCCAGTGGTCTTGTTCCAA
AGCCATGTGAGCTATATAATCCATTGTTCTGATACAGTACTTGAGGTTGGCTGGTGAGCCCTGAGGGCTG
GTGCACTGCATTACCATGACTGGCTGCACTGGAATAAGCAGTGCCTT
